>Addgene plasmid #64235 | pMSCV-PIG-miR-150 | depositor full sequence | sequence record 107688 | pMSCV-PIG-miR-150 sequence 8064 bps
TGAAAGACCCCACCTGTAGGTTTGGCAAGCTAGCTTAAGTAACGCCATTTTGCAAGGCATGGAAAATACA
TAACTGAGAATAGAGAAGTTCAGATCAAGGTTAGGAACAGAGAGACAGCAGAATATGGGCCAAACAGGAT
ATCTGTGGTAAGCAGTTCCTGCCCCGGCTCAGGGCCAAGAACAGATGGTCCCCAGATGCGGTCCCGCCCT
CAGCAGTTTCTAGAGAACCATCAGATGTTTCCAGGGTGCCCCAAGGACCTGAAATGACCCTGTGCCTTAT
TTGAACTAACCAATCAGTTCGCTTCTCGCTTCTGTTCGCGCGCTTCTGCTCCCCGAGCTCAATAAAAGAG
CCCACAACCCCTCACTCGGCGCGCCAGTCCTCCGATAGACTGCGTCGCCCGGGTACCCGTATTCCCAATA
AAGCCTCTTGCTGTTTGCATCCGAATCGTGGACTCGCTGATCCTTGGGAGGGTCTCCTCAGATTGATTGA
CTGCCCACCTCGGGGGTCTTTCATTTGGAGGTTCCACCGAGATTTGGAGACCCCTGCCCAGGGACCACCG
ACCCCCCCGCCGGGAGGTAAGCTGGCCAGCGGTCGTTTCGTGTCTGTCTCTGTCTTTGTGCGTGTTTGTG
CCGGCATCTAATGTTTGCGCCTGCGTCTGTACTAGTTAGCTAACTAGCTCTGTATCTGGCGGACCCGTGG
TGGAACTGACGAGTTCTGAACACCCGGCCGCAACCCTGGGAGACGTCCCAGGGACTTTGGGGGCCGTTTT
TGTGGCCCGACCTGAGGAAGGGAGTCGATGTGGAATCCGACCCCGTCAGGATATGTGGTTCTGGTAGGAG
ACGAGAACCTAAAACAGTTCCCGCCTCCGTCTGAATTTTTGCTTTCGGTTTGGAACCGAAGCCGCGCGTC
TTGTCTGCTGCAGCGCTGCAGCATCGTTCTGTGTTGTCTCTGTCTGACTGTGTTTCTGTATTTGTCTGAA
AATTAGGGCCAGACTGTTACCACTCCCTTAAGTTTGACCTTAGGTCACTGGAAAGATGTCGAGCGGATCG
CTCACAACCAGTCGGTAGATGTCAAGAAGAGACGTTGGGTTACCTTCTGCTCTGCAGAATGGCCAACCTT
TAACGTCGGATGGCCGCGAGACGGCACCTTTAACCGAGACCTCATCACCCAGGTTAAGATCAAGGTCTTT
TCACCTGGCCCGCATGGACACCCAGACCAGGTCCCCTACATCGTGACCTGGGAAGCCTTGGCTTTTGACC
CCCCTCCCTGGGTCAAGCCCTTTGTACACCCTAAGCCTCCGCCTCCTCTTCCTCCATCCGCCCCGTCTCT
CCCCCTTGAACCTCCTCGTTCGACCCCGCCTCGATCCTCCCTTTATCCAGCCCTCACTCCTTCTCTAGGC
GCCGGAATTAGATCTCTCGAGGAGTGGGTGTGCAGTTTCTGCGACTCAGGGTGGCGTCCCCCCAACCTGT
CCCTGCCCCTTCCTGCCCTCTTTGATGCGGCCCCACTTCCTCTGGCAGGAACCCCCGCCCTCCCTGGACC
TGGGTATAAGGCAGGGACTGGGCCCACGGGGAGGCAGCGTCCCCGAGGCAGCAGCGGCAGCGGCGGCTCC
TCTCCCCATGGCCCTGTCTCCCAACCCTTGTACCAGTGCTGGGCTCAGACCCTGGTACAGGCCTGGGGGA
CAGGGACCTGGGGACCCCGGCACCGGCAGGCCCCAAGGGGTGAGGTGAGCGGGCATTGGGACCTCCCCTC
CCTGTACTCCCATCTCTGCTGCGGCTTTTATGCGTCTCTCCCCTTCGGGTCCCACATATCCTCTGGTGCG
CTCTCGAGGTTAACGAATTCTACCGGGTAGGGGAGGCGCTTTTCCCAAGGCAGTCTGGAGCATGCGCTTT
AGCAGCCCCGCTGGGCACTTGGCGCTACACAAGTGGCCTCTGGCCTCGCACACATTCCACATCCACCGGT
AGGCGCCAACCGGCTCCGTTCTTTGGTGGCCCCTTCGCGCCACCTTCTACTCCTCCCCTAGTCAGGAAGT
TCCCCCCCGCCCCGCAGCTCGCGTCGTGCAGGACGTGACAAATGGAAGTAGCACGTCTCACTAGTCTCGT
GCAGATGGACAGCACCGCTGAGCAATGGAAGCGGGTAGGCCTTTGGGGCAGCGGCCAATAGCAGCTTTGC
TCCTTCGCTTTCTGGGCTCAGAGGCTGGGAAGGGGTGGGTCCGGGGGCGGGCTCAGGGGCGGGCTCAGGG
GCGGGGCGGGCGCCCGAAGGTCCTCCGGAGGCCCGGCATTCTGCACGCTTCAAAAGCGCACGTCTGCCGC
GCTGTTCTCCTCTTCCTCATCTCCGGGCCTTTCGACCTGCAGCCCAAGCTTACCATGACCGAGTACAAGC
CCACGGTGCGCCTCGCCACCCGCGACGACGTCCCCAGGGCCGTACGCACCCTCGCCGCCGCGTTCGCCGA
CTACCCCGCCACGCGCCACACCGTCGATCCGGACCGCCACATCGAGCGGGTCACCGAGCTGCAAGAACTC
TTCCTCACGCGCGTCGGGCTCGACATCGGCAAGGTGTGGGTCGCGGACGACGGCGCCGCGGTGGCGGTCT
GGACCACGCCGGAGAGCGTCGAAGCGGGGGCGGTGTTCGCCGAGATCGGCCCGCGCATGGCCGAGTTGAG
CGGTTCCCGGCTGGCCGCGCAGCAACAGATGGAAGGCCTCCTGGCGCCGCACCGGCCCAAGGAGCCCGCG
TGGTTCCTGGCCACCGTCGGCGTCTCGCCCGACCACCAGGGCAAGGGTCTGGGCAGCGCCGTCGTGCTCC
CCGGAGTGGAGGCGGCCGAGCGCGCCGGGGTGCCCGCCTTCCTGGAGACCTCCGCGCCCCGCAACCTCCC
CTTCTACGAGCGGCTCGGCTTCACCGTCACCGCCGACGTCGAGGTGCCCGAAGGACCGCGCACCTGGTGC
ATGACCCGCAAGCCCGGTGCCTGACGCCCGCCCCACGACCCGCAGCGCCCGACCGAAAGGAGCGCACGAC
CCCATGCATCGAATTCCGCCCCCCCCCCCTAACGTTACTGGCCGAAGCCGCTTGGAATAAGGCCGGTGTG
CGTTTGTCTATATGTTATTTTCCACCATATTGCCGTCTTTTGGCAATGTGAGGGCCCGGAAACCTGGCCC
TGTCTTCTTGACGAGCATTCCTAGGGGTCTTTCCCCTCTCGCCAAAGGAATGCAAGGTCTGTTGAATGTC
GTGAAGGAAGCAGTTCCTCTGGAAGCTTCTTGAAGACAAACAACGTCTGTAGCGACCCTTTGCAGGCAGC
GGAACCCCCCACCTGGCGACAGGTGCCTCTGCGGCCAAAAGCCACGTGTATAAGATACACCTGCAAAGGC
GGCACAACCCCAGTGCCACGTTGTGAGTTGGATAGTTGTGGAAAGAGTCAAATGGCTCTCCTCAAGCGTA
TTCAACAAGGGGCTGAAGGATGCCCAGAAGGTACCCCATTGTATGGGATCTGATCTGGGGCCTCGGTGCA
CATGCTTTACATGTGTTTAGTCGAGGTTAAAAAACGTCTAGGCCCCCCGAACCACGGGGACGTGGTTTTC
CTTTGAAAAACACGATGATAATATGGCCACAACCATGGTGAGCAAGGGCGAGGAGCTGTTCACCGGGGTG
GTGCCCATCCTGGTCGAGCTGGACGGCGACGTAAACGGCCACAAGTTCAGCGTGTCCGGCGAGGGCGAGG
GCGATGCCACCTACGGCAAGCTGACCCTGAAGTTCATCTGCACCACCGGCAAGCTGCCCGTGCCCTGGCC
CACCCTCGTGACCACCCTGACCTACGGCGTGCAGTGCTTCAGCCGCTACCCCGACCACATGAAGCAGCAC
GACTTCTTCAAGTCCGCCATGCCCGAAGGCTACGTCCAGGAGCGCACCATCTTCTTCAAGGACGACGGCA
ACTACAAGACCCGCGCCGAGGTGAAGTTCGAGGGCGACACCCTGGTGAACCGCATCGAGCTGAAGGGCAT
CGACTTCAAGGAGGACGGCAACATCCTGGGGCACAAGCTGGAGTACAACTACAACAGCCACAACGTCTAT
ATCATGGCCGACAAGCAGAAGAACGGCATCAAGGTGAACTTCAAGATCCGCCACAACATCGAGGACGGCA
GCGTGCAGCTCGCCGACCACTACCAGCAGAACACCCCCATCGGCGACGGCCCCGTGCTGCTGCCCGACAA
CCACTACCTGAGCACCCAGTCCGCCCTGAGCAAAGACCCCAACGAGAAGCGCGATCACATGGTCCTGCTG
GAGTTCGTGACCGCCGCCGGGATCACTCTCGGCATGGACGAGCTGTACAAGTAATGAATTAATTAAGAAT
TATCAAGCTTATCGATACCGTCGACCTGCAGCCAAGCTTATCGATAAAATAAAAGATTTTATTTAGTCTC
CAGAAAAAGGGGGGAATGAAAGACCCCACCTGTAGGTTTGGCAAGCTAGCTTAAGTAACGCCATTTTGCA
AGGCATGGAAAATACATAACTGAGAATAGAGAAGTTCAGATCAAGGTTAGGAACAGAGAGACAGCAGAAT
ATGGGCCAAACAGGATATCTGTGGTAAGCAGTTCCTGCCCCGGCTCAGGGCCAAGAACAGATGGTCCCCA
GATGCGGTCCCGCCCTCAGCAGTTTCTAGAGAACCATCAGATGTTTCCAGGGTGCCCCAAGGACCTGAAA
TGACCCTGTGCCTTATTTGAACTAACCAATCAGTTCGCTTCTCGCTTCTGTTCGCGCGCTTCTGCTCCCC
GAGCTCAATAAAAGAGCCCACAACCCCTCACTCGGCGCGCCAGTCCTCCGATAGACTGCGTCGCCCGGGT
ACCCGTGTATCCAATAAACCCTCTTGCAGTTGCATCCGACTTGTGGTCTCGCTGTTCCTTGGGAGGGTCT
CCTCTGAGTGATTGACTACCCGTCAGCGGGGGTCTTTCATGGGTAACAGTTTCTTGAAGTTGGAGAACAA
CATTCTGAGGGTAGGAGTCGAATATTAAGTAATCCTGACTCAATTAGCCACTGTTTTGAATCCACATACT
CCAATACTCCTGAAATAGTTCATTATGGACAGCGCAGAAGAGCTGGGGAGAATTAATTCGTAATCATGGT
CATAGCTGTTTCCTGTGTGAAATTGTTATCCGCTCACAATTCCACACAACATACGAGCCGGAAGCATAAA
GTGTAAAGCCTGGGGTGCCTAATGAGTGAGCTAACTCACATTAATTGCGTTGCGCTCACTGCCCGCTTTC
CAGTCGGGAAACCTGTCGTGCCAGCTGCATTAATGAATCGGCCAACGCGCGGGGAGAGGCGGTTTGCGTA
TTGGGCGCTCTTCCGCTTCCTCGCTCACTGACTCGCTGCGCTCGGTCGTTCGGCTGCGGCGAGCGGTATC
AGCTCACTCAAAGGCGGTAATACGGTTATCCACAGAATCAGGGGATAACGCAGGAAAGAACATGTGAGCA
AAAGGCCAGCAAAAGGCCAGGAACCGTAAAAAGGCCGCGTTGCTGGCGTTTTTCCATAGGCTCCGCCCCC
CTGACGAGCATCACAAAAATCGACGCTCAAGTCAGAGGTGGCGAAACCCGACAGGACTATAAAGATACCA
GGCGTTTCCCCCTGGAAGCTCCCTCGTGCGCTCTCCTGTTCCGACCCTGCCGCTTACCGGATACCTGTCC
GCCTTTCTCCCTTCGGGAAGCGTGGCGCTTTCTCATAGCTCACGCTGTAGGTATCTCAGTTCGGTGTAGG
TCGTTCGCTCCAAGCTGGGCTGTGTGCACGAACCCCCCGTTCAGCCCGACCGCTGCGCCTTATCCGGTAA
CTATCGTCTTGAGTCCAACCCGGTAAGACACGACTTATCGCCACTGGCAGCAGCCACTGGTAACAGGATT
AGCAGAGCGAGGTATGTAGGCGGTGCTACAGAGTTCTTGAAGTGGTGGCCTAACTACGGCTACACTAGAA
GGACAGTATTTGGTATCTGCGCTCTGCTGAAGCCAGTTACCTTCGGAAAAAGAGTTGGTAGCTCTTGATC
CGGCAAACAAACCACCGCTGGTAGCGGTGGTTTTTTTGTTTGCAAGCAGCAGATTACGCGCAGAAAAAAA
GGATCTCAAGAAGATCCTTTGATCTTTTCTACGGGGTCTGACGCTCAGTGGAACGAAAACTCACGTTAAG
GGATTTTGGTCATGAGATTATCAAAAAGGATCTTCACCTAGATCCTTTTAAATTAAAAATGAAGTTTTAA
ATCAATCTAAAGTATATATGAGTAAACTTGGTCTGACAGTTACCAATGCTTAATCAGTGAGGCACCTATC
TCAGCGATCTGTCTATTTCGTTCATCCATAGTTGCCTGACTCCCCGTCGTGTAGATAACTACGATACGGG
AGGGCTTACCATCTGGCCCCAGTGCTGCAATGATACCGCGAGACCCACGCTCACCGGCTCCAGATTTATC
AGCAATAAACCAGCCAGCCGGAAGGGCCGAGCGCAGAAGTGGTCCTGCAACTTTATCCGCCTCCATCCAG
TCTATTAATTGTTGCCGGGAAGCTAGAGTAAGTAGTTCGCCAGTTAATAGTTTGCGCAACGTTGTTGCCA
TTGCTACAGGCATCGTGGTGTCACGCTCGTCGTTTGGTATGGCTTCATTCAGCTCCGGTTCCCAACGATC
AAGGCGAGTTACATGATCCCCCATGTTGTGCAAAAAAGCGGTTAGCTCCTTCGGTCCTCCGATCGTTGTC
AGAAGTAAGTTGGCCGCAGTGTTATCACTCATGGTTATGGCAGCACTGCATAATTCTCTTACTGTCATGC
CATCCGTAAGATGCTTTTCTGTGACTGGTGAGTACTCAACCAAGTCATTCTGAGAATAGTGTATGCGGCG
ACCGAGTTGCTCTTGCCCGGCGTCAATACGGGATAATACCGCGCCACATAGCAGAACTTTAAAAGTGCTC
ATCATTGGAAAACGTTCTTCGGGGCGAAAACTCTCAAGGATCTTACCGCTGTTGAGATCCAGTTCGATGT
AACCCACTCGTGCACCCAACTGATCTTCAGCATCTTTTACTTTCACCAGCGTTTCTGGGTGAGCAAAAAC
AGGAAGGCAAAATGCCGCAAAAAAGGGAATAAGGGCGACACGGAAATGTTGAATACTCATACTCTTCCTT
TTTCAATATTATTGAAGCATTTATCAGGGTTATTGTCTCATGAGCGGATACATATTTGAATGTATTTAGA
AAAATAAACAAATAGGGGTTCCGCGCACATTTCCCCGAAAAGTGCCACCTGACGTCTAAGAAACCATTAT
TATCATGACATTAACCTATAAAAATAGGCGTATCACGAGGCCCTTTCGTCTCGCGCGTTTCGGTGATGAC
GGTGAAAACCTCTGACACATGCAGCTCCCGGAGACGGTCACAGCTTGTCTGTAAGCGGATGCCGGGAGCA
GACAAGCCCGTCAGGGCGCGTCAGCGGGTGTTGGCGGGTGTCGGGGCTGGCTTAACTATGCGGCATCAGA
GCAGATTGTACTGAGAGTGCACCATATGCGGTGTGAAATACCGCACAGATGCGTAAGGAGAAAATACCGC
ATCAGGCGCCATTCGCCATTCAGGCTGCGCAACTGTTGGGAAGGGCGATCGGTGCGGGCCTCTTCGCTAT
TACGCCAGCTGGCGAAAGGGGGATGTGCTGCAAGGCGATTAAGTTGGGTAACGCCAGGGTTTTCCCAGTC
ACGACGTTGTAAAACGACGGCGCAAGGAATGGTGCATGCAAGGAGATGGCGCCCAACAGTCCCCCGGCCA
CGGGGCCTGCCACCATACCCACGCCGAAACAAGCGCTCATGAGCCCGAAGTGGCGAGCCCGATCTTCCCC
ATCGGTGATGTCGGCGATATAGGCGCCAGCAACCGCACCTGTGGCGCCGGTGATGCCGGCCACGATGCGT
CCGGCGTAGAGGCGATTAGTCCAATTTGTTAAAGACAGGATATCAGTGGTCCAGGCTCTAGTTTTGACTC
AACAATATCACCAGCTGAAGCCTATAGAGTACGAGCCATAGATAAAATAAAAGATTTTATTTAGTCTCCA
GAAAAAGGGGGGAA
Features (pLannotate 1.2.2; 22 found; start..end, strand, type, name):
    579..920     +  misc_feature   MESV Ψ: packaging signal of murine embryonic stem cell virus
    987..1403    +  CDS            gag (truncated): truncated Moloney murine leukemia virus (MMLV) gag gene lacking the start codon
   1613..1692    +  ncRNA          mir-150: Accession: RF00767 - microRNA mir-150
   1845..2344    +  promoter       PGK promoter: mouse phosphoglycerate kinase 1 promoter
   2365..2964    +  CDS            PuroR: puromycin N-acetyltransferase; pac from Streptomyces alboniger; confers resistance to puromycin
   3042..3593    +  misc_feature   IRES: internal ribosome entry site (IRES) of the encephalomyocarditis virus (EMCV)
   3605..4324    +  CDS            EGFP: the original enhanced GFP (Yang et al., 1996) mammalian codon-optimized
   4341..4367    +  misc_feature   MCS (fragment): pBluescript multiple cloning site
   4426..4940    +  LTR            3' LTR: 3' long terminal repeat from murine embryonic stem cell virus
   5133..5149    -  protein_bind   lac operator: The lac repressor binds to the lac operator to inhibit transcription in E. coli. This inhibition can be relieved by adding lactose or isopropyl-β-D-thiogalactopyranoside (IPTG). lac repressor encoded by lacI
   5157..5187    -  promoter       lac promoter: promoter for the E. coli lac operon
   5202..5223    -  protein_bind   CAP binding site: CAP binding activates transcription in the presence of cAMP. E. coli catabolite activator protein
   5236..5328    -  CDS            lacI (fragment): lac repressor; lacI; The lac repressor binds to the lac operator to inhibit transcription in E. coli. This inhibition can be relieved by adding lactose or isopropyl-β-D-thiogalactopyranoside (IPTG).
   5511..6099    -  rep_origin     ori: high-copy-number ColE1/pMB1/pBR322/pUC origin of replication
   6270..7130    -  CDS            AmpR: β-lactamase; bla; confers resistance to ampicillin, carbenicillin, and related antibiotics
   7131..7235    -  promoter       AmpR promoter: bla
   7330..7365    +  CDS            rop (fragment): Rop protein, which maintains plasmids at low copy number; rop
   7467..7566    +  misc_feature   bom (fragment): basis of mobility region from pBR322
   7572..7721    -  CDS            lacZα (fragment): LacZα fragment of β-galactosidase; lacZ fragment
   7721..7922    -  CDS            TcR (fragment): tetracycline efflux protein; tet; confers resistance to tetracycline
   7923..8021    +  CDS            env (fragment): murine leukemia virus gPr80 envelope polyprotein precursor; env; proteolytically cleaved into gp70SU and p15TM subunits
   8063..515     +  LTR            5' LTR (across the origin): 5' long terminal repeat from murine embryonic stem cell virus
