[The description below was written by a language model from this plasmid's Addgene catalogue record and pLannotate feature annotations shown in this document.]
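Description:
pMSCV-PIG-miR-150 is an 8,064 bp gammaretroviral expression plasmid built on the MSCV PIG (Puro-IRES-GFP) backbone and designed to deliver human miR-150 into mammalian cells. In bacteria it is maintained through a high-copy ColE1/pUC-type origin and selected with ampicillin via the β-lactamase gene. The remaining bacterial annotations (lac promoter/operator, and fragments of lacI, lacZα, rop, bom and TcR) are non-functional remnants of earlier cloning vectors.

The proviral unit is bounded by murine embryonic stem cell virus 5′ and 3′ LTRs. Downstream of the 5′ LTR lie the Ψ packaging signal and a truncated, start-codon-less MMLV gag segment. Together these allow the genomic transcript to be packaged into virions when gag, pol and env are supplied in trans by a packaging system. The roughly 400 bp human genomic fragment containing the mir-150 hairpin was inserted at a single XhoI site just after this region. The plus-strand annotation shows that it sits in the sense orientation, and no dedicated promoter is annotated upstream of it. The miRNA precursor is therefore presumably transcribed from the 5′ LTR and processed by the endogenous microRNA machinery. Following the insert, a mouse PGK promoter drives a bicistronic cassette of puromycin N-acetyltransferase, an EMCV IRES and EGFP. Transduced cells can thus be selected with puromycin and also tracked or sorted by green fluorescence.

The construct is used for stable, retrovirus-mediated enforced expression of miR-150. It was deposited in connection with a study of microRNA repression by Myc in tumorigenesis.
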