Addgene plasmid #64235: pMSCV-PIG-miR-150
Purpose: Expresses miR-150 in mammalian cells
Depositing lab: Joshua Mendell. Depositing organization: Johns Hopkins University and School of Medicine. Publication: Widespread microRNA repression by Myc contributes to tumorigenesis. Chang TC, Yu D, Lee YS, Wentzel EA, Arking DE, West KM, Dang CV, Thomas-Tikhonenko A, Mendell JT. Nat Genet. 2008 Jan;40(1):43-50. Epub 2007 Dec 9. 10.1038/ng.2007.30 PubMed 18066065.
Backbone
  Vector backbone: MSCV PIG
  Backbone manufacturer: Scott Lowe
  Backbone size w/o insert (bp): 7658
  Total vector size (bp): 8064
  Vector type: Mammalian Expression, Retroviral
Growth in bacteria
  Bacterial resistance: Ampicillin, 100 μg/mL
  Growth temperature: 37°C
  Growth strain: Stbl3
  Copy number: High Copy
Gene/Insert
  Gene/Insert name: miR150
  Species: H. sapiens (human)
  Insert size (bp): 401
  GenBank ID: NR_029703
  Entrez Gene: MIR150 (a.k.a. MIRN150, miRNA150, mir-150)
  Cloning method: Restriction Enzyme; 5′ cloning site XhoI (not destroyed); 3′ cloning site XhoI (not destroyed)
  Sequencing primers: 5′ TTGAACCTCCTCGTTCGACC; 3′ GATGTGGAATGTGTGCGAGG
Terms and licenses: Academic/Nonprofit Terms; Industry Terms: Not Available to Industry
How to cite: pMSCV-PIG-miR-150 was a gift from Joshua Mendell (Addgene plasmid # 64235 ; http://n2t.net/addgene:64235 ; RRID:Addgene_64235)
