>Addgene plasmid #64235 | pMSCV-PIG-miR-150 | addgene partial sequence | sequence record 117344 | EGFP-N 5'-CGTCGCCGTCCAGCTCGACCAG-3'
TGGTTCGGGGGGCCTAGACGTTTTTTTAACCTCGACTAAACACATGTAAAGCATGTGCACCGAGGCCCCA
GATCAGATCCCATACAATGGGGTACCTTCTGGGCATCCTTCAGCCCCTTGTTGAATACGCTTGAGGAGAG
CCATTTGACTCTTTCCACAACTATCCAACTCACAACGTGGCACTGGGGTTGTGCCGCCTTTGCAGGTGTA
TCTTATACACGTGGCTTTTGGCCGCAGAGGCACCTGTCGCCAGGTGGGGGGTTCCGCTGCCTGCAAAGGG
TCGCTACAGACGTTGTTTGTCTTCAAGAAGCTTCCAGAGGAACTGCTTCCTTCACGACATTCAACAGACC
TTGCATTCCTTTGGCGAGAGGGGAAAGACCCCTAGGAATGCTCGTCAAGAAGACAGGGCCAGGTTTCCGG
GCCCTCACATTGCCAAAAGACGGCAATATGGTGGAAAATAACATATAGACAAACGCACACCGGCCTTATT
CCAAGCGGCTTC
