>Addgene plasmid #64235 | pMSCV-PIG-miR-150 | addgene partial sequence | sequence record 117346 | pLXSN5 5'-CCCTTGAACCTCCTCGTTCGACC-3'
TGCGACTCAGGGTGGCGTCCCCCCAACCTGTCCCTGCCCCTTCCTGCCCTCTTTGATGCGGCCCCACTTC
CTCTGGCAGGAACCCCCGCCCTCCCTGGACCTGGGTATAAGGCAGGGACTGGGCCCACGGGGAGGCAGCG
TCCCCGAGGCAGCAGCGGCAGCGGCGGCTCCTCTCCCCATGGCCCTGTCTCCCAACCCTTGTACCAGTGC
TGGGCTCAGACCCTGGTACAGGCCTGGGGGACAGGGACCTGGGGACCCCGGCACCGGCAGGCCCCAAGGG
GTGAGGTGAGCGGGCATTGGGACCTCCCCTCCCTGTACTCCCATCTCTGCTGCGGCTTTTATGCGTCTCT
CCCCTTCGGGTCCCACATATCCTCTGGTGCGCTCTCGAGGTTAACGAATTCTACCGGGTAGGGGAGGCGC
TTTTCCCAAGGCAGTCTGGAGCATGCGCTTTAGCAGCCCCGCTGGGCACTTGGCGCTACACAAGTGGCCT
CT
